LOCUS       Exported 6673 bp ds-DNA circular SYN 13-MAY-2021
DEFINITION  Yeast Expression plasmid for SARS-CoV-2 nsp2.
ACCESSION   .
VERSION     .
KEYWORDS    pGBW-m4046450
SOURCE      synthetic DNA construct
  ORGANISM  synthetic DNA construct
REFERENCE   1 (bases 1 to 6673)
  TITLE     SARS-CoV-2 protein Yeast expression constructs, tagged, for protein
            expression and/or purification
REFERENCE   2 (bases 1 to 6673)
  AUTHORS   .
  TITLE     Direct Submission
  JOURNAL   Exported May 13, 2021 from SnapGene Server 1.1.58
            http://www.snapgene.com
FEATURES             Location/Qualifiers
     source          1..6673
                     /organism="synthetic DNA construct"
                     /mol_type="other DNA"
     promoter        10..417
                     /gene="S. cerevisiae TEF1"
                     /label=TEF1 promoter
                     /note="promoter for EF-1-alpha"
     CDS             2348..2365
                     /codon_start=1
                     /product="thrombin recognition and cleavage site"
                     /label=thrombin site
                     /translation="LVPRGS"
     CDS             2366..2383
                     /codon_start=1
                     /product="6xHis affinity tag"
                     /label=6xHis
                     /translation="HHHHHH"
     primer_bind     complement(2428..2446)
                     /label=CYC1
                     /note="CYC1 transcription termination signal, reverse
                     primer"
     CDS             2797..3600
                     /codon_start=1
                     /gene="S. cerevisiae URA3"
                     /product="orotidine-5'-phosphate decarboxylase, required
                     for uracil biosynthesis"
                     /label=URA3
                     /note="yeast auxotrophic marker, counterselectable with
                     5-fluoroorotic acid (5-FOA)"
                     /translation="MSKATYKERAATHPSPVAAKLFNIMHEKQTNLCASLDVRTTKELL
                     ELVEALGPKICLLKTHVDILTDFSMEGTVKPLKALSAKYNFLLFEDRKFADIGNTVKLQ
                     YSAGVYRIAEWADITNAHGVVGPGIVSGLKQAAEEVTKEPRGLLMLAELSCKGSLSTGE
                     YTKGTVDIAKSDKDFVIGFIAQRDMGGRDEGYDWLIMTPGVGLDDKGDALGQQYRTVDD
                     VVSTGSDIIIVGRGLFAKGRDAKVEGERYRKAGWEAYLRRCGQQN"
     rep_origin      3683..4665
                     /label=2u ori
                     /note="yeast 2u plasmid origin of replication"
     terminator      4743..4772
                     /label=T3Te terminator
                     /note="phage T3 early transcription terminator"
     rep_origin      4794..5381
                     /direction=RIGHT
                     /label=ori
                     /note="high-copy-number ColE1/pMB1/pBR322/pUC origin of
                     replication"
     terminator      5393..5420
                     /label=T7Te terminator
                     /note="phage T7 early transcription terminator"
     CDS             complement(5444..5635)
                     /codon_start=1
                     /gene="rop"
                     /product="Rop protein, which maintains plasmids at low copy
                     number"
                     /label=rop
                     /translation="MTKQEKTALNMARFIRSQTLTLLEKLNELDADEQADICESLHDHA
                     DELYRSCLARFGDDGENL"
     CDS             complement(5636..6496)
                     /codon_start=1
                     /gene="bla"
                     /product="beta-lactamase"
                     /label=AmpR
                     /note="confers resistance to ampicillin, carbenicillin, and
                     related antibiotics"
                     /translation="MSIQHFRVALIPFFAAFCLPVFAHPETLVKVKDAEDQLGARVGYI
                     ELDLNSGKILESLRPEERFPMMSTFKVLLCGAVLSRIDAGQEQLGRRIHYSQNDLVEYS
                     PVTEKHLTDGMTVRELCSAAITMSDNTAANLLLATIGGPKELTAFLHNMGDHVTRLDRW
                     EPELNEAIPNDERDTTMPVAMATTLRKLLTGELLTLASRQQLIDWMEADKVAGSLLRSA
                     LPAGWFIADKSGAGERGSRGIIAALGPDGKPSRIVVIYTTGSQATMDERNRQIAEIGAS
                     LIKHW"
     primer_bind     6259..6278
                     /label=Amp-R
                     /note="Ampicillin resistance gene, reverse primer"
     promoter        complement(6497..6599)
                     /label=cat promoter
                     /note="promoter of the E. coli cat gene encoding
                     chloramphenicol acetyltransferase"
     terminator      6600..6631
                     /label=tonB terminator
                     /note="bidirectional E. coli tonB-P14 transcription
                     terminator"
ORIGIN
        1 gcggccgccc cacacaccat agcttcaaaa tgtttctact ccttttttac tcttccagat
       61 tttctcggac tccgcgcatc gccgtaccac ttcaaaacac ccaagcacag catactaaat
      121 ttcccctctt tcttcctcta gggtgtcgtt aattacccgt actaaaggtt tggaaaagaa
      181 aaaagagacc gcctcgtttc tttttcttcg tcgaaaaagg caataaaaat ttttatcacg
      241 tttctttttc ttgaaaattt ttttttttga tttttttctc tttcgatgac ctcccattga
      301 tatttaagtt aataaacggt cttcaatttc tcaagtttca gtttcatttt tcttgttcta
      361 ttacaacttt ttttacttct tgctcattag aaagaaagca tagcaatcta atctaagttt
      421 taattacaaa atggcataca cgaggtatgt agacaataac ttttgcggtc ctgatggata
      481 cccactggaa tgtatcaaag atttgttagc tcgtgccggt aaggctagct gtaccctttc
      541 tgagcaattg gacttcatag acactaagag aggtgtttac tgttgtcgcg aacatgaaca
      601 cgaaattgcc tggtataccg agagatcaga aaaatcctac gaattacaga ctccattcga
      661 aattaagttg gctaagaagt ttgatacatt caacggcgaa tgccccaatt tcgtctttcc
      721 attgaactct atcattaaaa ctatccaacc gagagtcgag aagaagaaat tggatggttt
      781 tatgggtaga attagatcgg tgtacccagt tgcttcccca aatgaatgta accaaatgtg
      841 tctatctact ttgatgaagt gtgaccactg tggtgaaacc agttggcaaa caggcgactt
      901 cgttaaggct acatgtgaat tttgcggtac cgagaacctc actaaggaag gtgcgactac
      961 ttgtggttat ttacctcaaa atgcagttgt caagatttac tgtccagctt gccataactc
     1021 tgaagttgga cctgaacaca gcttggctga ataccacaac gaatccggtt taaagaccat
     1081 ccttcgaaaa ggtggtcgta ccatagcctt cgggggttgc gtcttctcat atgttggttg
     1141 tcataataag tgtgcctatt gggttccaag agcttctgct aatatcggat gtaaccacac
     1201 gggtgtggtc ggtgaaggct ctgagggttt gaacgataac ttgttggaaa tacttcagaa
     1261 ggaaaaggtc aacattaaca tcgttggtga ctttaaattg aatgaagaaa ttgctattat
     1321 cctagcgtcc ttctcggcct caacttccgc ttttgtagaa actgttaagg gtcttgatta
     1381 caaagctttc aagcaaatcg tagaatcatg cggtaatttc aaggttacca aggggaaagc
     1441 caaaaaaggt gcctggaaca ttggtgaaca aaagtctata ctgagtccat tatatgcttt
     1501 cgcatctgaa gctgctagag tcgtcagatc tattttttcc agaactctcg aaaccgctca
     1561 aaattcagtg agagttttgc aaaaagcagc cattactatc ttggacggta tttcccagta
     1621 ctctttgagg ttaatcgatg ctatgatgtt tacctccgac ttggctacta ataacctggt
     1681 cgtcatggct tacataaccg gtggcgttgt tcaattgaca tctcaatggc taactaatat
     1741 attcggtact gtttatgaaa agctcaagcc agtcttggat tggttggagg aaaagttcaa
     1801 ggagggcgtt gagtttttac gggatggttg ggaaatcgtt aagttcattt ctacatgtgc
     1861 ctgtgaaatt gtcggtggtc aaatcgtgac ctgtgctaag gaaattaagg agtcggttca
     1921 aactttcttt aagttggtga acaaattttt agctctctgt gctgattcga ttatcatcgg
     1981 aggagcgaaa ttgaaggcac tgaacttggg tgaaaccttc gtcacccact ccaaaggtct
     2041 gtaccgtaaa tgtgttaaat caagagaaga aactggtttg ctaatgcctt tgaaggcccc
     2101 gaaggaaatt atcttcttgg aaggtgaaac attaccaaca gaggttttaa cggaagaggt
     2161 agttttgaag acgggggatt tgcagccgtt agaacaacca acctctgaag ccgtggaagc
     2221 tcccctagtt ggaacgccag tttgcattaa cggtctgatg ttattggaaa tcaaggacac
     2281 cgaaaagtac tgtgctctcg ctccaaacat gatggtcact aacaatacct tcactttgaa
     2341 gggtggtctc gtgccgagag gttctcacca tcatcaccat cattaaacag gccccttttc
     2401 ctttgtcgat atcatgtaat tagttatgtc acgcttacat tcacgccctc ctcccacatc
     2461 cgctctaacc gaaaaggaag gagttagaca acctgaagtc taggtcccta tttatttttt
     2521 ttaatagtta tgttagtatt aagaacgtta tttatatttc aaatttttct tttttttctg
     2581 tacaaagcgg ccgccgaacc actagtgcac tgcagtacac ggtttccttg aaattttttt
     2641 gattcggtaa tctccgaaca gaaggaagaa cgaaggaagg agcacagact tagattggta
     2701 tatatacgca tatgtagtgt tgaagaaaca tgaaattgcc cagtattctt aacccaactg
     2761 cacagaacaa aaacgtgcag gaaacgaaga taaatcatgt cgaaagctac atataaggaa
     2821 cgtgctgcta ctcatcctag tcctgttgct gccaagctat ttaatatcat gcacgaaaag
     2881 caaacaaact tgtgtgcttc attggatgtt cgtaccacca aggaattact ggagttagtt
     2941 gaagcattag gtcccaaaat ttgtttacta aaaacacatg tggatatctt gactgatttt
     3001 tccatggagg gcacagttaa gccgctaaag gcattatccg ccaagtacaa ttttttactc
     3061 ttcgaggaca gaaaatttgc tgacattggt aatacagtca aattgcagta ctctgcgggt
     3121 gtatacagaa tagcagaatg ggcagacatt acgaatgcac acggtgtggt gggcccaggt
     3181 attgttagcg gtttgaagca ggcggcagaa gaagtaacaa aggaacctag aggccttttg
     3241 atgttagcag aattgtcatg caagggctcc ctatctactg gagaatatac taagggtact
     3301 gttgacattg cgaagagcga caaagatttt gttatcggct ttattgctca aagagacatg
     3361 ggtggaagag atgaaggtta cgattggttg attatgacac ccggtgtggg tttagatgac
     3421 aagggagatg cattgggtca acagtataga accgtggatg atgtggtttc tacaggatct
     3481 gacattatta ttgttggaag aggactattt gcaaagggaa gggatgctaa ggtagagggt
     3541 gaacgttaca gaaaagcagg ctgggaagca tatttgagaa gatgcggcca gcaaaactaa
     3601 aaaactgtat tataagtaaa tgcatgtata ctaaactcac aaattagagc ttcaatttaa
     3661 ttatatcagt tattacccga gtaacgaagc atctgtgctt cattttgtag aacaaaaatg
     3721 caacgcgaga gcgctaattt ttcaaacaaa gaatctgagc tgcattttta cagaacagaa
     3781 atgcaacgcg aaagcgctat tttaccaacg aagaatctgt gcttcatttt tgtaaaacaa
     3841 aaatgcaacg cgagagcgct aatttttcaa acaaagaatc tgagctgcat ttttacagaa
     3901 cagaaatgca acgcgagagc gctattttac caacaaagaa tctatacttc ttttttgttc
     3961 tacaaaaatg catcccgaga gcgctatttt tctaacaaag catcttagat tacttttttt
     4021 ctcctttgtg cgctctataa tgcagtctct tgataacttt ttgcactgta ggtccgttaa
     4081 ggttagaaga aggctacttt ggtgtctatt ttctcttcca taaaaaaagc ctgactccac
     4141 ttcccgcgtt tactgattac tagcgaagct gcgggtgcat tttttcaaga taaaggcatc
     4201 cccgattata ttctataccg atgtggattg cgcatacttt gtgaacagaa agtgatagcg
     4261 ttgatgattc ttcattggtc agaaaattat gaacggtttc ttctattttg tctctatata
     4321 ctacgtatag gaaatgttta cattttcgta ttgttttcga ttcactctat gaatagttct
     4381 tactacaatt tttttgtcta aagagtaata ctagagataa acataaaaaa tgtagaggtc
     4441 gagtttagat gcaagttcaa ggagcgaaag gtggatgggt aggttatata gggatatagc
     4501 acagagatat atagcaaaga gatacttttg agcaatgttt gtggaagcgg tattcgcaat
     4561 attttagtag ctcgttacag tccggtgcgt ttttggtttt ttgaaagtgc gtcatcagag
     4621 cgcttttggt tttcaaaagc gctctgaagt tcctatactt tctagctaga gaataggaac
     4681 ttcccgagcg gccgcgtgtt acaagcttga ctccagcgta actggactgc aatcaactca
     4741 ctggctcacc ttcacgggtg ggcctttctt cggtagaaaa tcaaaggatc ttcttgagat
     4801 cctttttttc tgcgcgtaat ctgctgcttg caaacaaaaa aaccaccgct accagcggtg
     4861 gtttgtttgc cggatcaaga gctaccaact ctttttccga ggtaactggc ttcagcagag
     4921 cgcagatacc aaatactgtt cttctagtgt agccgtagtt aggccaccac ttcaagaact
     4981 ctgtagcacc gcctacatac ctcgctctgc taatcctgtt accagtggct gctgccagtg
     5041 gcgataagtc gtgtcttacc gggttggact caagacgata gttaccggat aaggcgcagc
     5101 ggtcgggctg aacggggggt tcgtgcacac agcccagctt ggagcgaacg acctacaccg
     5161 aactgagata cctacagcgt gagctatgag aaagcgccac gcttcccgaa gggagaaagg
     5221 cggacaggta tccggtaagc ggcagggtcg gaacaggaga gcgcacgagg gagcttccag
     5281 gggtaaacgc ctggtatctt tatagtcctg tcgggtttcg ccacctctga cttgagcatc
     5341 gatttttgtg atgctcgtca ggggggcgga gcctatggaa aaacgccagc aacgcagaaa
     5401 ggcccacccg aaggtgagcc aggtgattac atttgggccc tcatcagagg ttttcaccgt
     5461 catcaccgaa acgcgcgagg cagctgcggt aaagctcatc agcgtggtcg tgaagcgatt
     5521 cacagatgtc tgcctgttca tccgcgtcca gctcgttgag tttctccaga agcgttaatg
     5581 tctggcttct gataaagcgg gccatgttaa gggcggtttt ttcctgtttg gtcacttacc
     5641 aatgcttaat cagtgaggca cctatctcag cgatctgtct atttcgttca tccatagttg
     5701 cctgactccc cgtcgtgtag ataactacga tgcgggaggg cttaccatct ggccccagtg
     5761 ctgcaatgat accgcgagac ccacgctcac cggctccaga tttatcagca ataaaccagc
     5821 cagccgggag ggccgagcgc agaagtgatc ctgcaacttt atccgcctcc atccagtcta
     5881 ttaattgttg ccgggaagct agagtaagta gttcgccagt taatagtttg cgcaacgttg
     5941 ttgccattgc tacaggcatc gtggtgtcac gctcgtcgtt tggtatggct tcattcagct
     6001 ccggttccca acgatcaagg cgagttacat gatcccccat gttgtgcaaa aaagcggtta
     6061 gctccttcgg tcctccgatc gttgccagaa gtaagttggc cgcagtgtta tcactcatgg
     6121 ttatggcagc actgcataat tctcttactg tcatgccatc cgtgagatgc ttttctgtga
     6181 ctggtgagta ctcaaccaag tcattctgag aatagtgtat gcggcgaccg agttgctctt
     6241 gcccggcgtc aatacgggat aataccgcgc cacatagcag aactttaaaa gtgctcatca
     6301 ttggaaaacg ttcttcgggg cgtaaactct caaggatctt accgctgttg agatccagtt
     6361 cgatgtaacc cactcgtgca cccaactgat cttcagcatc ttttactttc accagcgttt
     6421 ctgggtgagc aaaaacagga aggcaaaatg ccgcaaaaaa gggaataagg gcgacacgga
     6481 aatgttgaat actcatttta gcttccttag ctcctgaaaa tctcgataac tcaaaaaata
     6541 cgcccggtag tgatcttatt tcattatggt gaaagttgga acctcttacg tgccgatcaa
     6601 gtcaaaagcc tccggtcgga ggcttttgac tttctgctat ggaggtcagg tatgatttaa
     6661 atggtcagtt aga
//
