[The description below was written by a language model from this plasmid's Addgene catalogue record and the feature table of its GenBank file.]
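Description:
pGBW-m4046450 is an episomal yeast expression plasmid (6,673 bp in the held sequence record) that also replicates in E. coli as a shuttle vector, built to produce SARS-CoV-2 nonstructural protein 2 (nsp2) in Saccharomyces cerevisiae. In yeast it is maintained by the 2µ origin of replication, which supports multicopy propagation. Selection is through the URA3 auxotrophic marker, which complements uracil auxotrophy and can be counterselected with 5-fluoroorotic acid. In bacteria it replicates from a ColE1/pUC-type origin and is selected with ampicillin through a beta-lactamase gene that the annotation places downstream of a cat promoter. A rop coding sequence is annotated next to AmpR, although the catalogue lists the plasmid as high copy. Phage T3Te and T7Te terminators flank the bacterial origin, and a tonB terminator follows the resistance cassette, presumably insulating these modules from read-through transcription.

The payload is a synthesized nsp2 open reading frame of about 1.9 kb, derived from the viral ORF1ab polyprotein and recoded for S. cerevisiae codon usage. The insert itself is not annotated in the feature table, but it corresponds to the unannotated gap between the constitutive TEF1 promoter and the C-terminal tags. The backbone supplies a thrombin cleavage site followed by a 6xHis tag in frame at the C terminus, so the protein can be captured by metal-affinity chromatography and the tag then removed by protease. A CYC1 terminator primer site just downstream suggests that a CYC1 termination signal closes the transcription unit. The plasmid belongs to a set of tagged SARS-CoV-2 protein constructs intended for expression and purification in yeast. The depositor notes that the sequencing used for quality control may not cover the whole plasmid.
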