Addgene plasmid #148982: pGBW-m4046450
Purpose: Yeast Expression plasmid for SARS-CoV-2 nsp2
Depositing lab: Ginkgo Bioworks & Benjie Chen. Depositing organization: Ginkgo Bioworks.
Backbone
  Vector backbone: AmpR; 2u URA3
  Backbone size w/o insert (bp): 4078
  Vector type: Yeast Expression
  Selectable markers: URA3
Growth in bacteria
  Bacterial resistance: Ampicillin, 100 μg/mL
  Growth temperature: 37°C
  Growth strain: DH5alpha
  Copy number: High Copy
Gene/Insert
  Gene/Insert name: SARS-CoV-2 nsp2
  Species: S. cerevisiae (budding yeast); Severe acute respiratory syndrome coronavirus 2
  Insert size (bp): 1913
  Mutation: Saccharomyces cerevisiae recode 1
  Entrez Gene: ORF1ab (a.k.a. GU280_gp01)
  Promoter: pTEF1
  Tag / fusion protein: Cleavable thrombin;6xHIS (C terminal on backbone)
  Cloning method: Unknown
Resource information
  A portion of this plasmid was derived from a plasmid made by: GinkgoBioworks
Depositor comments: NCBI Reference Sequence: YP_009725298.1. Created by gene synthesis with Not1 site. NGS used for QC was performed by Ginkgo and may not fully cover the entire plasmid.
How to cite: pGBW-m4046450 was a gift from Ginkgo Bioworks & Benjie Chen (Addgene plasmid # 148982 ; http://n2t.net/addgene:148982 ; RRID:Addgene_148982)
